>Addgene plasmid #13876 | RCAS (A) Six1 (CT#664) | addgene partial sequence | sequence record 20177 | RCAS-F 5'-ACATGGGTGGTGGTATAGCGCTTGCG-3'
GCTATTGGTAATTGTGAATACGCTTTTGTCTGTGTGCTGCAGGAGCTGAGCTGACTCTGCTGGTGGCCTC
GCGTACCACTGTGGCATCGATTCTAGACCACTGTGGCCAGGCGGTAGCTGGGACGTGCAGCCGACCACCA
TGTCGATGCTGCCGTCGTTTGGTTTTACGCAAGAGCAAGTGGCGTGCGTGTGCGAAGTTCTGCAGCAAGG
AGGGAACCTGGAACGCCTGGGCAGGTTCTTGTGGTCGTTGCCCGCCTGCGATCACCTGCACAAGAACGAG
AGCGTGCTCAAGGCCAAGGCGGTGGTCGCCTTCCACCGCGGCAACTTCCGCGAGCTCTACAAGATACTGG
AGAGCCACCAGTTCTCGCCTCACAATCACCCCAAACTGCAGCAGCTGTGGCTGAAAGCGCACTACGTGGA
GGCCGAGAAACTTCGCGGCCGACCCCTGGGTGCCGTGGGCAAATATCGGGTGCGCCGAAAATTCCCGTTG
CCGCGGACCATCTGGGACGGCGAGGAGACCAGCTACTGC
[150 nt withheld, positions 530-679]
GCCGCCGAGGC
