[The description below was written by a language model from this plasmid's Addgene catalogue record.]
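Description:
RCAS (A) Six1 is a replication-competent avian retroviral vector carrying a mouse Six1 cDNA. It is built on the RCASBP (A) backbone, which is recorded as about 11.6 kb without the insert. RCAS vectors derive from Rous sarcoma virus: they keep the viral LTRs and the gag, pol and env genes, while the src oncogene is replaced by a cloning site. An inserted gene is therefore expressed from a spliced viral message driven by the LTR. "BP" denotes the Bryan polymerase variant, which gives higher titres, and "(A)" indicates the subgroup A envelope, which limits infection to avian cells bearing the matching receptor. Because the virus is replication competent, it spreads from the initially transfected or infected cells through susceptible chicken tissue or cultures. In bacteria the plasmid is a high-copy construct selected with ampicillin.

The Six1 cDNA was inserted by restriction cloning into the ClaI site, with ClaI retained at both ends. This cloning is non-directional, and the record does not state how insert orientation was verified. No insert size, epitope tag, reporter or feature table is given, so finer details of the cassette cannot be stated. Six1 encodes a homeodomain transcription factor related to Drosophila sine oculis. The associated publication concerns synergistic regulation of vertebrate muscle development by Dach2, Eya2 and Six1. This is consistent with using the construct to misexpress Six1 in avian cells or embryonic tissue, alone or together with partner factors, to test its role in myogenesis.
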