Addgene plasmid #13876: RCAS (A) Six1 (CT#664)
Depositing lab: Cliff Tabin. Depositing organization: Harvard Medical School. Publication: Synergistic regulation of vertebrate muscle development by Dach2, Eya2, and Six1, homologs of genes required for Drosophila eye formation. Heanue TA, Reshef R, Davis RJ, Mardon G, Oliver G, Tomarev S, Lassar AB, Tabin CJ. Genes Dev. 1999 Dec 15. 13(24):3231-43. 10.1101/gad.13.24.3231 PubMed 10617572.
Backbone
  Vector backbone: RCASBP (A)
  Backbone size w/o insert (bp): 11600
  Vector type: Retroviral ; avian expression
Growth in bacteria
  Bacterial resistance: Ampicillin, 100 μg/mL
  Growth temperature: 37°C
  Growth strain: DH5alpha
  Copy number: High Copy
Gene/Insert
  Gene/Insert name: Six1
  Species: M. musculus (mouse)
  Entrez Gene: Six1 (a.k.a. BB138287)
  Cloning method: Restriction Enzyme; 5′ cloning site ClaI (not destroyed); 3′ cloning site ClaI (not destroyed)
  Sequencing primers: 5′ RCAS-F
Terms and licenses: Academic/Nonprofit Terms; Industry Terms: Not Available to Industry
Depositor comments: mouse Six1 cDNA.
How to cite: RCAS (A) Six1 (CT#664) was a gift from Cliff Tabin (Addgene plasmid # 13876 ; http://n2t.net/addgene:13876 ; RRID:Addgene_13876)
